>Addgene plasmid #247389 | cwby0039 | addgene full sequence | sequence record 492956 | Addgene NGS Result
ACTCCTGCATTAGGAAGCAGCCCAGTAGTAGGTTGAGGCCGTTGAGCACCGCCGCCGCAAGGAATGGTGC
ATGCAAGGAGATGGCGCCCAACAGTCCCCCGGCCACGGGGCCTGCCACCATACCCACGCCGAAACAAGCG
CTCATGAGCCCGAAGTGGCGAGCCCGATCTTCCCCATCGGTGATGTCGGCGATATAGGCGCCAGCAACCG
CACCTGTGGCGCCGGTGATGCCGGCCACGATGCGTCCGGCGTAGAGGATCGAGATCGATCTCGATCCCGC
GAAATTAATACGACTCACTATAGGGGAATTGTGAGCGGATAACAATTCCCCTCTAGAAATAATTTTGTTT
AACTTTAAGAAGGAGATATACATATGTCAGGAGGAGACCGAAAGCGTATTACAGTGACAGTTGACAGCGA
CAGCTATCAGTTGCTCAAGGCATATATGATGTCAATATCTCCGGTCTGGTATGCACAACCAAGAATGAAG
CCCATGCAGTTTAAGGTTTACACCTATAAAAGAGAGAGCCGTTATCGTCTGTTTGTGGATGTACAGAGTG
ATATTATTGACACGCCCGGGCGACGGATGGTGATCCCCCTGGCCAGTGCACGTCTGCTGTCAGATAAAGT
CTCCCGTGAACTTTACCCGGTGGTGCATATCGGGGATGAAAGCTGGCGCATGATGACCACCGATATGGCC
AGTGTGCCGGTTTCCGTTATCGGGGAAGAAGTGGCTGATCTCAGCCACCGCGAAAATGACATCAAAAACG
CCATTAACCTGATGTTCTGGGGAATATGAACGGTCTCGTTCCGGTATGACCCGCCTGGAACAGCTGTTAG
CGCAGGGCGTTGATCCGTTTGAGGTGCTGCGCGAGAAGATTGAGAAGCTGAAAGAGATTTGGAAGAAATA
TGAGGAAGCGAAAGGCGAAGAAAAGGAACGCTATCGCGATGAACTGCTGAAACTGATGATGGAAGTGCTG
GAACTGATGGTGGAACTGCTGAGCCGCCGCGGATCACATCATTGGGGCAGCACCCACCACCACCACCACC
ACTAATGAGATCCGGCTGCTAACAAAGCCCGAAAGGAAGCTGAGTTGGCTGCTGCCACCGCTGAGCAATA
ACTAGCATAACCCCTTGGGGCCTCTAAACGGGTCTTGAGGGGTTTTTTGCTGAAAGGAGGAACTATATCC
GGATTGGCGAATGGG
[124 nt withheld, positions 1206-1329]
C
[91 nt withheld, positions 1331-1421]
A
[49 nt withheld, positions 1423-1471]
CCTTTGACGTTGGAGTCCACGTTCTTT
[37 nt withheld, positions 1499-1535]
ACCCTATCTCGGTCTATTCTTTTGATTTATAAGGGATTTTGCCGATTTCGGCCTATTGGTTAAAAAATGA
GCTGATTTAACAAAAATTTAACGCGAATTTTAACAAAATATTAACGCTTACAATTTAGGTGGCACTTTTC
GGGGAAATGTGCGCGGAACCCCTATTTGTTTATTTTTCTAAATACATTCAAATATGTATCCGCTCATGAA
TTAATTCTTAGAAAAACTCATCGAGCATCAAATGAAACTGCAATTTATTCATATCAGGATTATCAATACC
ATATTTTTGAAAAAGCCGTTTCTGTAATGAAGGAGAAAACTCACCGAGGCAGTTCCATAGGATGGCAAGA
TCCTGGTATCGGTCTGCGATTCCGACTCGTCCAACATCAATACAACCTATTAATTTCCCCTCGTCAAAAA
TAAGGTTATCAAGTGAGAAATCACCATGAGTGACGACTGAATCCGGTGAGAATGGCAAAAGTTTATGCAT
TTCTTTCCAGACTTGTTCAACAGGCCAGCCATTACGCTCGTCATCAAAATCACTCGCATCAACCAAACCG
TTATTCATTCGTGATTGCGCCTGAGCGAGACGAAATACGCGATCGCTGTTAAAAGGACAATTACAAACAG
GAATCGAATGCAACCGGCGCAGGAACACTGCCAGCGCATCAACAATATTTTCACCTGAATCAGGATATTC
TTCTAATACCTGGAATGCTGTTTTCCCGGGGATCGCAGTGGTGAGTAACCATGCATCATCAGGAGTACGG
ATAAAATGCTTGATGGTCGGAAGAGGCATAAATTCCGTCAGCCAGTTTAGTCTGACCATCTCATCTGTAA
CATCATTGGCAACGCTACCTTTGCCATGTTTCAGAAACAACTCTGGCGCATCGGGCTTCCCATACAATCG
ATAGATTGTCGCACCTGATTGCCCGACATTATCGCGAGCCCATTTATACCCATATAAATCAGCATCCATG
TTGGAATTTAATCGCGGCCTAGAGCAAGACGTTTCCCGTTGAATATGGCTCATAACACCCCTTGTATTAC
TGTTTATGTAAGCAGACAGTTTTATTGTTCATGACCAAAATCCCTTAACGTGAGTTTTCGTTCCACTGAG
CGTCAGACCCCGTAGAAAAGATCAAAGGATCTTCTTGAGATCCTTTTTTTCTGCGCGTAATCTGCTGCTT
GCAAACAAAAAAACCACCGCTACCAGCGGTGGTTTGTTTGCCGGATCAAGAGCTACCAACTCTTTTTCCG
AAGGTAACTGGCTTCAGCAGAGCGCAGATACCAAATACTGTCCTTCTAGTGTAGCCGTAGTTAGGCCACC
ACTTCAAGAACTCTGTAGCACCGCCTACATACCTCGCTCTGCTAATCCTGTTACCAGTGGCTGCTGCCAG
TGGCGATAAGTCGTGTCTTACCGGGTTGGACTCAAGACGATAGTTACCGGATAAGGCGCAGCGGTCGGGC
TGAACGGGGGGTTCGTGCACACAGCCCAGCTTGGAGCGAACGACCTACACCGAACTGAGATACCTACAGC
GTGAGCTATGAGAAAGCGCCACGCTTCCCGAAGGGAGAAAGGCGGACAGGTATCCGGTAAGCGGCAGGGT
CGGAACAGGAGAGCGCACGAGGGAGCTTCCAGGGGGAAACGCCTGGTATCTTTATAGTCCTGTCGGGTTT
CGCCACCTCTGACTTGAGCGTCGATTTTTGTGATGCTCGTCAGGGGGGCGGAGCCTATGGAAAAACGCCA
GCAACGCGGCCTTTTTACGGTTCCTGGCCTTTTGCTGGCCTTTTGCTCACATGTTCTTTCCTGCGTTATC
CCCTGATTCTGTGGATAACCGTATTACCGCCTTTGAGTGAGCTGATACCGCTCGCCGCAGCCGAACGACC
GAGCGCAGCGAGTCAGTGAGCGAGGAAGCGGAAGAGCGCCTGATGCGGTATTTTCTCCTTACGCATCTGT
GCGGTATTTCACACCGCAATGGTGCACTCTCAGTACAATCTGCTCTGATGCCGCATAGTTAAGCCAGTAT
ACACTCCGCTATCGCTACGTGACTGGGTCATGGCTGCGCCCCGACACCCGCCAACACCCGCTGACGCGCC
CTGACGGGCTTGTCTGCTCCCGGCATCCGCTTACAGACAAGCTGTGACCGTCTCCGGGAGCTGCATGTGT
CAGAGGTTTTCACCGTCATCACCGAAACGCGCGAGGCAGCTGCGGTAAAGCTCATCAGCGTGGTCGTGAA
GCGATTCACAGATGTCTGCCTGTTCATCCGCGTCCAGCTCGTTGAGTTTCTCCAGAAGCGTTAATGTCTG
GCTTCTGATAAAGCGGGCCATGTTAAGGGCGGTTTTTTCCTGTTTGGTCACTGATGCCTCCGTGTAAGGG
GGATTTCTGTTCATGGGGGTAATGATACCGATGAAACGAGAGAGGATGCTCACGATACGGGTTACTGATG
ATGAACATGCCCGGTTACTGGAACGTTGTGAGGGTAAACAACTGGCGGTATGGATGCGGCGGGACCAGAG
AAAAATCACTCAGGGTCAATGCCAGCGCTTCGTTAATACAGATGTAGGTGTTCCACAGGGTAGCCAGCAG
CATCCTGCGATGCAGATCCGGAACATAATGGTGCAGGGCGCTGACTTCCGCGTTTCCAGACTTTACGAAA
CACGGAAACCGAAGACCATTCATGTTGTTGCTCAGGTCGCAGACGTTTTGCAGCAGCAGTCGCTTCACGT
TCGCTCGCGTATCGGTGATTCATTCTGCTAACCAGTAAGGCAACCCCGCCAGCCTAGCCGGGTCCTCAAC
GACAGGAGCACGATCATGCGCACCCGTGGGGCCGCCATGCCGGCGATAATGGCCTGCTTCTCGCCGAAAC
GTTTGGTGGCGGGACCAGTGACGAAGGCTTGAGCGAGGGCGTGCAAGATTCCGAATACCGCAAGCGACAG
GCCGATCATCGTCGCGCTCCAGCGAAAGCGGTCCTCGCCGAAAATGACCCAGAGCGCTGCCGGCACCTGT
CCTACGAGTTGCATGATAAAGAAGACAGTCATAAGTGCGGCGACGATAGTCATGCCCCGCGCCCACCGGA
AGGAGCTGACTGGGTTGAAGGCTCTCAAGGGCATCGGTCGAGATCCCGGTGCCTAATGAGTGAGCTAACT
TACATTAATTGCGTTGCGCTCACTGCCCGCTTTCCAGTCGGGAAACCTGTCGTGCCAGCTGCATTAATGA
ATCGGCCAACGCGCGGGGAGAGGCGGTTTGCGTATTGGGCGCCAGGGTGGTTTTTCTTTTCACCAGTGAG
ACGGGCAACAGCTGATTGCCCTTCACCGCCTGGCCCTGAGAGAGTTGCAGCAAGCGGTCCACGCTGGTTT
GCCCCAGCAGGCGAAAATCCTGTTTGATGGTGGTTAACGGCGGGATATAACATGAGCTGTCTTCGGTATC
GTCGTATCCCACTACCGAGATGTCCGCACCAACGCGCAGCCCGGACTCGGTAATGGCGCGCATTGCGCCC
AGCGCCATCTGATCGTTGGCAACCAGCATCGCAGTGGGAACGATGCCCTCATTCAGCATTTGCATGGTTT
GTTGAAAACCGGACATGGCACTCCAGTCGCCTTCCCGTTCCGCTATCGGCTGAATTTGATTGCGAGTGAG
ATATTTATGCCAGCCAGCCAGACGCAGACGCGCCGAGACAGAACTTAATGGGCCCGCTAACAGCGCGATT
TGCTGGTGACCCAATGCGACCAGATGCTCCACGCCCAGTCGCGTACCGTCTTCATGGGAGAAAATAATAC
TGTTGATGGGTGTCTGGTCAGAGACATCAAGAAATAACGCCGGAACATTAGTGCAGGCAGCTTCCACAGC
AATGGCATCCTGGTCATCCAGCGGATAGTTAATGATCAGCCCACTGACGCGTTGCGCGAGAAGATTGTGC
ACCGCCGCTTTACAGGCTTCGACGCCGCTTCGTTCTACCATCGACACCACCACGCTGGCACCCAGTTGAT
CGGCGCGAGATTTAATCGCCGCGACAATTTGCGACGGCGCGTGCAGGGCCAGACTGGAGGTGGCAACGCC
AATCAGCAACGACTGTTTGCCCGCCAGTTGTTGTGCCACGCGGTTGGGAATGTAATTCAGCTCCGCCATC
GCCGCTTCCACTTTTTCCCGCGTTTTCGCAGAAACGTGGCTGGCCTGGTTCACCACGCGGGAAACGGTCT
GATAAGAGACACCGGCATACTCTGCGACATCGTATAACGTTACTGGTTTCACATTCACCACCCTGAATTG
ACTCTCTTCCGGGCGCTATCATGCCATACCGCGAAAGGTTTTGCGCCATTCGATGGTGTCCGGGATCTCG
ACGCTCTCCCTTATGCG
Features (pLannotate 1.2.2; 20 found; start..end, strand, type, name):
    286..304     +  promoter       T7 promoter: promoter for bacteriophage T7 RNA polymerase
    305..329     +  protein_bind   lac operator: The lac repressor binds to the lac operator to inhibit transcription in E. coli. This inhibition can be relieved by adding lactose or isopropyl-β-D-thiogalactopyranoside (IPTG). lac repressor encoded by lacI
    344..366     +  RBS            RBS: efficient ribosome binding site from bacteriophage T7 gene 10 (Olins and Rangwala, 1989)
    389..460     +  CDS            ccdA (fragment): CCDA_ECO57 - Also known as H, letA. Experimental evidence at protein level: Swiss-Prot protein existence level 1. Antitoxin component of a type II toxin-antitoxin (TA) system which inhibits the post-segregational killing (PSK) of plasmid-free cells, also referred to as a plasmid addiction system. Binds to and blocks the activity of CcdB; will also remove bound CcdB protein from the CcdB-GyrA complex by forming a CcdA-CcdB complex, a process termed rejuvenation. Functions as a transcriptional corepressor for the ccdAB operon, repression also requires CcdB (By similarity). From Escherichia coli
    494..796     +  CDS            ccdB: CCDB_ECOLI - Also known as G, letB, letD. Experimental evidence at protein level: Swiss-Prot protein existence level 1. Toxic component of a type II toxin-antitoxin (TA) system, functioning in plasmid maintainence. Responsible for the post- segregational killing (PSK) of plasmid-free cells, also referred to as a plasmid addiction system. Half-life of over 2 hours. Cell killing by CcdB is accompanied by filamentation, defects in chromosome and plasmid segregation, defects in cell division, formation of anucleate cells, decreased DNA synthesis and plasmid loss. Interferes with the activity of DN
   1034..1052    +  CDS            9xHis (fragment): 9xHis affinity tag
   1065..1114    +  CDS            SET1 (fragment): solubility-enhancement tag derived from T7 phage gene 10B
   1122..1169    +  terminator     T7 terminator: transcription terminator for bacteriophage T7 RNA polymerase
   1206..1634    +  rep_origin     f1 ori (sequence partly withheld): f1 bacteriophage origin of replication; arrow indicates direction of (+) strand synthesis
   1687..1744    +  promoter       AmpR promoter (fragment): bla
   1753..2568    -  CDS            KanR: aminoglycoside phosphotransferase; aph(3')-Ia; confers resistance to kanamycin in bacteria or G418 (Geneticin®) in eukaryotes
   2690..3278    +  rep_origin     ori: high-copy-number ColE1/pMB1/pBR322/pUC origin of replication
   3464..3603    -  misc_feature   bom: basis of mobility region from pBR322
   3705..3896    -  CDS            rop: Rop protein, which maintains plasmids at low copy number; rop
   3913..4293    +  CDS            YPB1_ECOLX: Protein predicted: Swiss-Prot protein existence level 4. From Escherichia coli.
   4365..4656    -  CDS            TcR (fragment): tetracycline efflux protein; tet; confers resistance to tetracycline
   4671..4692    -  protein_bind   CAP binding site: CAP binding activates transcription in the presence of cAMP. E. coli catabolite activator protein
   4705..5787    -  CDS            lacI: lac repressor; lacI; The lac repressor binds to the lac operator to inhibit transcription in E. coli. This inhibition can be relieved by adding lactose or isopropyl-β-D-thiogalactopyranoside (IPTG).
   5788..5865    -  promoter       lacI promoter: lacI
   5873..260     -  CDS            TcR (fragment) (across the origin): tetracycline efflux protein; tet; confers resistance to tetracycline
