[The description below was written by a language model from this plasmid's Addgene catalogue record and pLannotate feature annotations shown in this document.]
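Description:
cwby0039 is a 5,892 bp pET29-based bacterial expression plasmid designed as a Golden Gate assembly (GGA) destination vector for cloning synthetic, designed protein-coding sequences. It is propagated in E. coli under kanamycin selection (aph(3')-Ia KanR) and carries the usual pET backbone elements: a ColE1/pMB1-type origin with the bom region and rop gene, an f1 origin, and lacI under its own promoter. Short tetracycline-resistance fragments and a partial AmpR promoter annotated in the table appear to be backbone remnants rather than functional markers.

The expression cassette consists of a T7 promoter with an adjacent lac operator and the T7 gene 10 ribosome binding site, so transcription depends on T7 RNA polymerase and is IPTG-inducible. Downstream sits a ccdB counterselection cassette (a ccdA fragment followed by the full ccdB toxin gene). According to the stated purpose, it has its own promoter and is flanked by AGGA and TTCC Golden Gate overhangs. When an insert replaces this cassette during assembly, the gyrase-poisoning toxin is lost, so in ccdB-sensitive strains only correctly assembled clones survive.

The record indicates that the cloned sequence is fused in frame at its C-terminus to a GS linker, an element named HALC3_118, a SNAC tag (a short sequence allowing chemical cleavage) and a 6xHis tag for affinity purification, followed by the T7 terminator. The feature table detects the His tag but does not annotate HALC3_118 or SNAC, and the record does not explain what HALC3_118 is. The short SET1 hit just before the terminator is probably backbone sequence. The associated publication concerns scaling up experimental characterization of designed proteins, consistent with use for high-throughput cloning and expression.
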