Addgene plasmid #247389: cwby0039
Purpose: GGA cloning AGGA-promoter-ccdb-TTCC-GS-HALC3_118-SNAC-6xhis
Depositing lab: David Baker. Depositing organization: University of Washington. Publication: Accelerating protein design by scaling experimental characterization. Qian J, Milles LF, Wicky BIM, Ragotte RJ, Motmaen A, Borst AJ, Skotheim R, Ols S, Coventry B, Li X, Kibler RD, Goreshnik I, Exposit M, Lore K, Stewart L, Baker D. Nat Commun. 2026 Aug 20;17(1):9945. doi: 10.1038/s41467-026-76740-9. PubMed 42754580.
Backbone
  Vector backbone: pET29
  Vector type: Bacterial Expression
Growth in bacteria
  Bacterial resistance: Kanamycin, 50 μg/mL
  Growth temperature: 37°C
  Growth strain: NEB Stable
  Copy number: Unknown
Gene/Insert
  Gene/Insert name: ccdb
  Species: Synthetic
  Promoter: T7
  Cloning method: Golden Gate
Terms and licenses: Academic/Nonprofit Terms; Industry Terms: Not Available to Industry
Depositor comments: Please visit https://doi.org/10.1101/2025.08.05.668824 for bioRxiv preprint.
How to cite: cwby0039 was a gift from David Baker (Addgene plasmid # 247389 ; http://n2t.net/addgene:247389 ; RRID:Addgene_247389)
